>Addgene plasmid #196079 | pSBbi-Pur-dCas9-KRAB-MeCP2_hU6-A10 | addgene full sequence | sequence record 388996 | Addgene NGS Result
TTTTTGTTTTGAGGCTCCGGTGCCCGTCAGTGGGCAGAGCGCACATCGCCCACAGTCCCCGAGAAGTTGG
GGGGAGGGGTCGGCAATTGAACCGGTGCCTAGAGAAGGTGGCGCGGGGTAAACTGGGAAAGTGATGTCGT
GTACTGGCTCCGCCTTTTTCCCGAGGGTGGGGGAGAACCGTATATAAGTGCAGTAGTCGCCGTGAACGTT
CTTTTTCGCAACGGGTTTGCCGCCAGAACACAGGTAAGTGCCGTGTGTGGTTCCCGCGGGCCTGGCCTCT
TTACGGGTTATGGCCCTTGCGTGCCTTGAATTACTTCCACGCCCCTGGCTGCAGTACGTGATTCTTGATC
CCGAGCTTCGGGTTGGAAGTGGGTGGGAGAGTTCGAGGCCTTGCGCTTAAGGAGCCCCTTCGCCTCGTGC
TTGAGTTGAGGCCTGGCTTGGGCGCTGGGGCCGCCGCGTGCGAATCTGGTGGCACCTTCGCGCCTGTCTC
GCTGCTTTCGATAAGTCTCTAGCCATTTAAAATTTTTGATGACCTGCTGCGACGCTTTTTTTCTGGCAAG
ATAGTCTTGTAAATGCGGGCCAAGATCTGCACACTGGTATTTCGGTTTTTGGGGCCGCGGGCGGCGACGG
GGCCCGTGCGTCCCAGCGCACATGTTCGGCGAGGCGGGGCCTGCGAGCGCGGCCACCGAGAATCGGACGG
GGGTAGTCTCAAGCTGGCCGGCCTGCTCTGGTGCCTGGCCTCGCGCCGCCGTGTATCGCCCCGCCCTGGG
CGGCAAGGCTGGCCCGGTCGGCACCAGTTGCGTGAGCGGAAAGATGGCCGCTTCCCGGCCCTGCTGCAGG
GAGCTCAAAATGGAGGACGCGGCGCTCGGGAGAGCGGGCGGGTGAGTCACCCACACAAAGGAAAAGGGCC
TTTCCGTCCTCAGCCGTCGCTTCATGTGACTCCACGGAGTACCGGGCGCCGTCCAGGCACCTCGATTAGT
TCTCGAGCTTTTGGAGTACGTCGTCTTTAGGTTGGGGGGAGGGGTTTTATGCGATGGAGTTTCCCCATAC
TGAGTGGGTGGAGACTGAAGTTAGGCCAGCTTGGCACTTGATGTAATTCTCCTTGGAATTTGCCCTTTTT
GAGTTTGGATCTTGGTTCATTCTCAAGCCTCAGACAGTGGTTCAAAGTTTTTTTCTTCCATTTAAGGTGT
CGTGAAAACTACCCCAAGCTGGCCTCTGAGGCCGCCACCATGGACAAGAAGTACTCCATTGGGCTCGCTA
TCGGCACAAACAGCGTCGGCTGGGCCGTCATTACGGACGAGTACAAGGTGCCGAGCAAAAAATTCAAAGT
TCTGGGCAATACCGATCGCCACAGCATAAAGAAGAACCTCATTGGCGCCCTCCTGTTCGACTCCGGGGAG
ACGGCCGAAGCCACGCGGCTCAAAAGAACAGCACGGCGCAGATATACCCGCAGAAAGAATCGGATCTGCT
ACCTGCAGGAGATCTTTAGTAATGAGATGGCTAAGGTGGATGACTCTTTCTTCCATAGGCTGGAGGAGTC
CTTTTTGGTGGAGGAGGATAAAAAGCACGAGCGCCACCCAATCTTTGGCAATATCGTGGACGAGGTGGCG
TACCATGAAAAGTACCCAACCATATATCATCTGAGGAAGAAGCTTGTAGACAGTACTGATAAGGCTGACT
TGCGGTTGATCTATCTCGCGCTGGCGCATATGATCAAATTTCGGGGACACTTCCTCATCGAGGGGGACCT
GAACCCAGACAACAGCGATGTCGACAAACTCTTTATCCAACTGGTTCAGACTTACAATCAGCTTTTCGAA
GAGAACCCGATCAACGCATCCGGAGTTGACGCCAAAGCAATCCTGAGCGCTAGGCTGTCCAAATCCCGGC
GGCTCGAAAACCTCATCGCACAGCTCCCTGGGGAGAAGAAGAACGGCCTGTTTGGTAATCTTATCGCCCT
GTCACTCGGGCTGACCCCCAACTTTAAATCTAACTTCGACCTGGCCGAAGATGCCAAGCTTCAACTGAGC
AAAGACACCTACGATGATGATCTCGACAATCTGCTGGCCCAGATCGGCGACCAGTACGCAGACCTTTTTT
TGGCGGCAAAGAACCTGTCAGACGCCATTCTGCTGAGTGATATTCTGCGAGTGAACACGGAGATCACCAA
AGCTCCGCTGAGCGCTAGTATGATCAAGCGCTATGATGAGCACCACCAAGACTTGACTTTGCTGAAGGCC
CTTGTCAGACAGCAACTGCCTGAGAAGTACAAGGAAATTTTCTTCGATCAGTCTAAAAATGGCTACGCCG
GATACATTGACGGCGGAGCAAGCCAGGAGGAATTTTACAAATTTATTAAGCCCATCTTGGAAAAAATGGA
CGGCACCGAGGAGCTGCTGGTAAAGCTTAACAGAGAAGATCTGTTGCGCAAACAGCGCACTTTCGACAAT
GGAAGCATCCCCCACCAGATTCACCTGGGCGAACTGCACGCTATCCTCAGGCGGCAAGAGGATTTCTACC
CCTTTTTGAAAGATAACAGGGAAAAGATTGAGAAAATCCTCACATTTCGGATACCCTACTATGTAGGCCC
CCTCGCCCGGGGAAATTCCAGATTCGCGTGGATGACTCGCAAATCAGAAGAGACCATCACTCCCTGGAAC
TTCGAGGAAGTCGTGGATAAGGGGGCCTCTGCCCAGTCCTTCATCGAAAGGATGACTAACTTTGATAAAA
ATCTGCCTAACGAAAAGGTGCTTCCTAAACACTCTCTGCTGTACGAGTACTTCACAGTTTATAACGAGCT
CACCAAGGTCAAATACGTCACAGAAGGGATGAGAAAGCCAGCATTCCTGTCTGGAGAGCAGAAGAAAGCT
ATCGTGGACCTCCTCTTCAAGACGAACCGGAAAGTTACCGTGAAACAGCTCAAAGAAGACTATTTCAAAA
AGATTGAATGTTTCGACTCTGTTGAAATCAGCGGAGTGGAGGATCGCTTCAACGCATCCCTGGGAACGTA
TCACGATCTCCTGAAAATCATTAAAGACAAGGACTTCCTGGACAATGAGGAGAACGAGGACATTCTTGAG
GACATTGTCCTCACCCTTACGTTGTTTGAAGATAGGGAGATGATTGAAGAACGCTTGAAAACTTACGCTC
ATCTCTTCGACGACAAAGTCATGAAACAGCTCAAGAGGCGCCGATATACAGGATGGGGGCGGCTGTCAAG
AAAACTGATCAATGGGATCCGAGACAAGCAGAGTGGAAAGACAATCCTGGATTTTCTTAAGTCCGATGGA
TTTGCCAACCGGAACTTCATGCAGTTGATCCATGATGACTCTCTCACCTTTAAGGAGGACATCCAGAAAG
CACAAGTTTCTGGCCAGGGGGACAGTCTTCACGAGCACATCGCTAATCTTGCAGGTAGCCCAGCTATCAA
AAAGGGAATACTGCAGACCGTTAAGGTCGTGGATGAACTCGTCAAAGTAATGGGAAGGCATAAGCCCGAG
AATATCGTTATCGAGATGGCCCGAGAGAACCAAACTACCCAGAAGGGACAGAAGAACAGTAGGGAAAGGA
TGAAGAGGATTGAAGAGGGTATAAAAGAACTGGGGTCCCAAATCCTTAAGGAACACCCAGTTGAAAACAC
CCAGCTTCAGAATGAGAAGCTCTACCTGTACTACCTGCAGAACGGCAGGGACATGTACGTGGATCAGGAA
CTGGACATCAATCGGCTCTCCGACTACGACGTGGCTGCTATCGTGCCCCAGTCTTTTCTCAAAGATGATT
CTATTGATAATAAAGTGTTGACAAGATCCGATAAAGCTAGAGGGAAGAGTGATAACGTCCCCTCAGAAGA
AGTTGTCAAGAAAATGAAAAATTATTGGCGGCAGCTGCTGAACGCCAAACTGATCACACAACGGAAGTTC
GATAATCTGACTAAGGCTGAACGAGGTGGCCTGTCTGAGTTGGATAAAGCCGGCTTCATCAAAAGGCAGC
TTGTTGAGACACGCCAGATCACCAAGCACGTGGCCCAAATTCTCGATTCACGCATGAACACCAAGTACGA
TGAAAATGACAAACTGATTCGAGAGGTGAAAGTTATTACTCTGAAGTCTAAGCTGGTCTCAGATTTCAGA
AAGGACTTTCAGTTTTATAAGGTGAGAGAGATCAACAATTACCACCATGCGCATGATGCCTACCTGAATG
CAGTGGTAGGCACTGCACTTATCAAAAAATATCCCAAGCTTGAATCTGAATTTGTTTACGGAGACTATAA
AGTGTACGATGTTAGGAAAATGATCGCAAAGTCTGAGCAGGAAATAGGCAAGGCCACCGCTAAGTACTTC
TTTTACAGCAATATTATGAATTTTTTCAAGACCGAGATTACACTGGCCAATGGAGAGATTCGGAAGCGAC
CACTTATCGAAACAAACGGAGAAACAGGAGAAATCGTGTGGGACAAGGGTAGGGATTTCGCGACAGTCCG
GAAGGTCCTGTCCATGCCGCAGGTGAACATCGTTAAAAAGACCGAAGTACAGACCGGAGGCTTCTCCAAG
GAAAGTATCCTCCCGAAAAGGAACAGCGACAAGCTGATCGCACGCAAAAAAGATTGGGACCCCAAGAAAT
ACGGCGGATTCGATTCTCCTACAGTCGCTTACAGTGTACTGGTTGTGGCCAAAGTGGAGAAAGGGAAGTC
TAAAAAACTCAAAAGCGTCAAGGAACTGCTGGGCATCACAATCATGGAGCGATCAAGCTTCGAAAAAAAC
CCCATCGACTTTCTCGAGGCGAAAGGATATAAAGAGGTCAAAAAAGACCTCATCATTAAGCTTCCCAAGT
ACTCTCTCTTTGAGCTTGAAAACGGCCGGAAACGAATGCTCGCTAGTGCGGGCGAGCTGCAGAAAGGTAA
CGAGCTGGCACTGCCCTCTAAATACGTTAATTTCTTGTATCTGGCCAGCCACTATGAAAAGCTCAAAGGG
TCTCCCGAAGATAATGAGCAGAAGCAGCTGTTCGTGGAACAACACAAACACTACCTTGATGAGATCATCG
AGCAAATAAGCGAATTCTCCAAAAGAGTGATCCTCGCCGACGCTAACCTCGATAAGGTGCTTTCTGCTTA
CAATAAGCACAGGGATAAGCCCATCAGGGAGCAGGCAGAAAACATTATCCACTTGTTTACTCTGACCAAC
TTGGGCGCGCCTGCAGCCTTCAAGTACTTCGACACCACCATAGACAGAAAGCGGTACACCTCTACAAAGG
AGGTCCTGGACGCCACACTGATTCATCAGTCAATTACGGGGCTCTATGAAACAAGAATCGACCTCTCTCA
GCTCGGTGGAGACAGCAGGGCTGACCCCAAGAAGAAGAGGAAGGTGAGTGGTGGAGGAAGTGGCGGGTCA
GGGTCGATGGACGCGAAATCACTTACGGCATGGTCGAGAACACTGGTTACGTTCAAGGACGTGTTTGTGG
ACTTTACACGTGAGGAGTGGAAATTGCTGGATACTGCGCAACAAATTGTGTATCGAAATGTCATGCTTGA
GAATTACAAGAACCTCGTCAGTCTCGGATACCAGTTGACGAAACCGGATGTGATCCTTAGGCTCGAAAAG
GGGGAAGAACCTTGGCTGGTATCGGGAGGTGGTTCGGGTGGCTCTGGATCAAGCCCAAAGAAGAAACGGA
AGGTGGAAGCCTCAGTGCAGGTGAAAAGGGTGCTGGAAAAATCCCCCGGCAAACTCCTCGTGAAGATGCC
CTTCCAGGCTTCCCCTGGCGGAAAAGGTGAAGGGGGTGGCGCAACCACATCTGCCCAGGTCATGGTCATC
AAGCGACCTGGAAGGAAAAGAAAGGCCGAGGCTGACCCTCAGGCCATTCCAAAGAAACGGGGACGCAAGC
CAGGGTCCGTGGTCGCAGCTGCAGCAGCTGAGGCTAAGAAAAAGGCAGTGAAGGAAAGCTCCATCCGCAG
TGTGCAGGAGACTGTCCTGCCCATCAAGAAGAGGAAGACTAGGGAGACCGTGTCCATCGAGGTCAAAGAA
GTGGTCAAGCCCCTGCTCGTGTCCACCCTGGGCGAAAAATCTGGAAAGGGGCTCAAAACATGCAAGTCAC
CTGGACGGAAAAGCAAGGAGTCTAGTCCAAAGGGGCGCTCAAGCTCCGCTTCTAGTCCCCCTAAAAAGGA
ACACCATCACCATCACCATCACGCCGAGTCTCCTAAGGCTCCTATGCCACTGCTCCCACCACCTCCACCA
CCTGAGCCACAGTCAAGCGAAGACCCCATCAGCCCACCCGAGCCTCAGGATCTGTCCTCTAGTATTTGCA
AAGAGGAAAAGATGCCCAGAGCAGGCAGCCTGGAGAGTGATGGCTGTCCAAAAGAACCCGCCAAGACCCA
GCCTATGGTGGCAGCCGCTGCAACTACCACCACAACCACAACTACCACAGTGGCCGAAAAATACAAGCAT
CGCGGCGAGGGCGAACGAAAGGACATTGTGTCAAGCTCCATGCCCAGACCTAACCGGGAGGAACCAGTCG
ATAGTAGGACACCCGTGACTGAGAGAGTCTCATAGGGCCTGTCAGGCCAAGCTTGGGGATCAATTCTCTA
GAGCTCGCTGATCAGCCTCGACTGTGCCTTCTAGTTGCCAGCCATCTGTTGTTTGCCCCTCCCCCGTGCC
TTCCTTGACCCTGGAAGGTGCCACTCCCACTGTCCTTTCCTAATAAAATGAGGAAATTGCATCGCATTGT
CTGAGTAGGTGTCATTCTATTCTGGGGGGTGGGGTGGGGCAGGACAGCAAGGGGGAGGATTGGGAAGACA
ATAGCAGGCATGCTGGGGATGCGGTGGGCTCTATGGCTTCTGAGGCGGAAAGAACCAGCTGGGCCTACTA
GATAGCGGACCCCTTACCGAAACATCGCCGCATTCTGCAGAGGAGTCGAACTTAGTGTATGTAAACTTCT
GACCCACTGGAATTGTGATACAGTGAATTATAAGTGAAATAATCTGTCTGTAAACAATTGTTGGAAAAAT
GACTTGTGTCATGCACAAAGTAGATGTCCTAACTGACTTGCCAAAACTATTGTTTGTTAACAAGAAATTT
GTGGAGTAGTTGAAAAACGAGTTTTAATGACTCCAACTTAAGTGTATGTAAACTTCCGACTTCAACTGTA
TAGGGATCCAATTTTAACAAAATATTAACGCTTACAATTTCCTGATGCGGTATTTTCTCCTTACGCATCT
GTGCGGTATTTCACACCGCATCAGGTGGCACTTTTCGGGGAAATGTGCGCGGAACCCCTATTTGTTTATT
TTTCTAAATACATTCAAATATGTATCCGCTCATGAGACAATAACCCTGATAAATGCTTCAATAATATTGA
AAAAGGAAGAGTATGAGTATTCAACATTTCCGTGTCGCCCTTATTCCCTTTTTTGCGGCATTTTGCCTTC
CTGTTTTTGCTCACCCAGAAACGCTGGTGAAAGTAAAAGATGCTGAAGATCAGTTGGGTGCACGAGTGGG
TTACATCGAACTGGATCTCAACAGCGGTAAGATCCTTGAGAGTTTTCGCCCCGAAGAACGTTTTCCAATG
ATGAGCACTTTTAAAGTTCTGCTATGTGGCGCGGTATTATCCCGTATTGACGCCGGGCAAGAGCAACTCG
GTCGCCGCATACACTATTCTCAGAATGACTTGGTTGAGTACTCACCAGTCACAGAAAAGCATCTTACGGA
TGGCATGACAGTAAGAGAATTATGCAGTGCTGCCATAACCATGAGTGATAACACTGCGGCCAACTTACTT
CTGACAACGATCGGAGGACCGAAGGAGCTAACCGCTTTTTTGCACAACATGGGGGATCATGTAACTCGCC
TTGATCGTTGGGAACCGGAGCTGAATGAAGCCATACCAAACGACGAGCGTGACACCACGATGCCTGTAGC
AATGGCAACAACGTTGCGCAAACTATTAACTGGCGAACTACTTACTCTAGCTTCCCGGCAACAATTAATA
GACTGGATGGAGGCGGATAAAGTTGCAGGACCACTTCTGCGCTCGGCCCTTCCGGCTGGCTGGTTTATTG
CTGATAAATCTGGAGCCGGTGAGCGTGGGTCTCGCGGTATCATTGCAGCACTGGGGCCAGATGGTAAGCC
CTCCCGTATCGTAGTTATCTACACGACGGGGAGTCAGGCAACTATGGATGAACGAAATAGACAGATCGCT
GAGATAGGTGCCTCACTGATTAAGCATTGGTAACTGTCAGACCAAGTTTACTCATATATACTTTAGATTG
ATTTAAAACTTCATTTTTAATTTAAAAGGATCTAGGTGAAGATCCTTTTTGATAATCTCATGACCAAAAT
CCCTTAACGTGAGTTTTCGTTCCACTGAGCGTCAGACCCCGTAGAAAAGATCAAAGGATCTTCTTGAGAT
CCTTTTTTTCTGCGCGTAATCTGCTGCTTGCAAACAAAAAAACCACCGCTACCAGCGGTGGTTTGTTTGC
CGGATCAAGAGCTACCAACTCTTTTTCCGAAGGTAACTGGCTTCAGCAGAGCGCAGATACCAAATACTGT
TCTTCTAGTGTAGCCGTAGTTAGGCCACCACTTCAAGAACTCTGTAGCACCGCCTACATACCTCGCTCTG
CTAATCCTGTTACCAGTGGCTGCTGCCAGTGGCGATAAGTCGTGTCTTACCGGGTTGGACTCAAGACGAT
AGTTACCGGATAAGGCGCAGCGGTCGGGCTGAACGGGGGGTTCGTGCACACAGCCCAGCTTGGAGCGAAC
GACCTACACCGAACTGAGATACCTACAGCGTGAGCTATGAGAAAGCGCCACGCTTCCCGAAGGGAGAAAG
GCGGACAGGTATCCGGTAAGCGGCAGGGTCGGAACAGGAGAGCGCACGAGGGAGCTTCCAGGGGGAAACG
CCTGGTATCTTTATAGTCCTGTCGGGTTTCGCCACCTCTGACTTGAGCGTCGATTTTTGTGATGCTCGTC
AGGGGGGCGGAGCCTATGGAAAAACGCCAGCAACGCGGCCTTTTTACGGTTCCTGGCCTTTTGCTGGCCT
TTTGCTCACATGTTCTTTCCTGCGTTATCCCCTGATTCTGTGGATAACCGTATTACCGCCTTTGAGTGAG
CTGATACCGCTCGCCGCAGCCGAACGACCGAGCGCAGCGAGTCAGTGAGCGAGGAAGCGGATCCCTATAC
AGTTGAAGTCGGAAGTTTACATACACCTTAGCCAAATACATTTAAACTCACTTTTTCACAATTCCTGACA
TTTAATCCTAGTAAAAATTCCCTGTCTTAGGTCAGTTAGGATCACCACTTTATTTTAAGAATGTGAAATA
TCAGAATAATAGTAGAGAGAATGATTCATTTCAGCTTTTATTTCTTTCATCACATTCCCAGTGGGTCAGA
AGTTTACATACACTCGACTCCTCTGCAGAATGCGGCGATGTTTCGGTAAGGGGTCCCGAGTAGCTAGTTC
ATGGCAGCCAGCATATGGCATATGTTGCCAAACTCTAAACCAAATACTCATTCTGATGTTTTAAATGATT
TGCCCTCCCATATGTCCTTCCGAGTGAGAGACACAAAAAATTCCAACACACTATTGCAATGAAAATAAAT
TTCCTTTATTAGCCAGAAGTCAGATGCTCAAGGGGCTTCATGATGTCCCCATAATTTTTGGCAGAGGGAA
AAAGATCTCAGTGGTATTTGTGAGCCAGGGCATTGGCCACACCAGCCACCACCTTCTGATAGGCAGCCTG
CACCTGAGGAGTGAATTCACGACAGGCCTTCGAATCAGGCACCGGGCTTGCGGGTCATGCACCAGGTGCG
CGGTCCTTCGGGCACCTCGACGTCGGCGGTGACGGTGAAGCCGAGCCGCTCGTAGAAGGGGAGGTTGCGG
GGCGCGGAGGTCTCCAGGAAGGCGGGCACCCCGGCGCGCTCGGCCGCCTCCACTCCGGGGAGCACGACGG
CGCTGCCCAGACCCTTGCCCTGGTGGTCGGGCGAGACGCCGACGGTGGCCAGGAACCACGCGGGCTCCTT
GGGCCGGTGCGGCGCCAGGAGGCCTTCCATCTGTTGCTGCGCGGCCAGCCGGGAACCGCTCAACTCGGCC
ATGCGCGGGCCGATCTCGGCGAACACCGCCCCCGCTTCGACGCTCTCCGGCGTGGTCCAGACCGCCACCG
CGGCGCCGTCGTCCGCGACCCACACCTTGCCGATGTCGAGCCCGACGCGCGTGAGGAAGAGTTCTTGCAG
CTCGGTGACCCGCTCGATGTGGCGGTCCGGATCGACGGTGTGGCGCGTGGCGGGGTAGTCGGCGAACGCG
GCGGCGAGGGTGCGTACGGCCCTGGGGACGTCGTCGCGGGTGGCGAGGCGCACCGTGGGCTTGTACTCGG
TCATGGTGGCCTCAGGTGCAGAGGTTTCTACAGGGAAAGAGAGAAAGGCTACAGTTAGTTTGCTGTGATG
ATGCTAAGTGCCGAGGTCAGATGTCTATGGATTGTACACGGAATCCCAACGCAGGAACCAAAAAACACTC
ACCCAAAAAAATGGCGCTAAGGCCGAGAGAAAGGCGAAGTTCCGTCTACGGCTATATACCTTGAAACAGG
GGCGGCAGAAGTGACGCAACGCGGTTGCGCGGACGGCTTCCTGTGTTTTCATTGGTCGAAGCGTTCTGCG
CGTGCGCAGAGATTCCCCAGGGAAGGCGGGCCCTCTTCCGAATGTCCAATCCGGACATTCTTCCGGTTGG
ACCTCCGCGGTCAGCGCTGTGCCCGGCGAGAGATCACGTGGGGCGCGGAGGCGGTGCTGCTGGGGCACGG
CCGTCCAGCCTCGGCGGCCATATTTTTGAGGGGCTGTTCATCTCGTTCACACGCTCTGTCCGCCATGTTT
GTGAGTGGAAGCGCCATTACCCCTTCAAGCGACTGAAGGCTGCAGGGCCTCTGGTGGCCCGCATGGGGAG
ACCAGACCCGCCAGGCCCGCCTTTCCGCACTCAGTCCGGGCTTACTTTATTTTGTGAGACAGGGTCTCGC
CTAGAGGGAGGGCCTATTTCCCATGATTCCTTCATATTTGCATATACGATACAAGGCTGTTAGAGAGATA
ATTGGAATTAATTTGACTGTAAACACAAAGATATTAGTACAAAATACGTGACGTAGAAAGTAATAATTTC
TTGGGTAGTTTGCAGTTTTAAAATTATGTTTTAAAATGGACTATCATATGCTTACCGTAACTTGAAAGTA
TTTCGATTTCTTGGCTTTATATATCTTGTGGAAAGGACGAAACACCGACCGCGGTTAACCCGTGAGGGTT
TTAGAGCTAGAAATAGCAAGTTAAAATAAGGCTAGTCCGTTATCAACTTGAAAAAGTGGCACCGAGTCGG
TGCT
Features (pLannotate 1.2.2; 16 found; start..end, strand, type, name):
     14..1195    +  promoter       EF-1α promoter: strong constitutive promoter for human elongation factor EF-1α
   1230..5333    +  CDS            Cas9m4: catalytically dead mutant of the Cas9 endonuclease from the Streptococcus pyogenes Type II CRISPR/Cas system RNA-guided DNA-binding protein that lacks endonuclease activity due to the mutations D10A, D839A, H840A, and N863A (Mali et al., 2013)
   5418..5630    +  CDS            KRBOX4 (fragment): KRBX4_HUMAN - Also known as ZNF673. Experimental evidence at protein level: Swiss-Prot protein existence level 1. From Homo sapiens (Human).
   5685..6542    +  CDS            MeCP2: transcriptional repression domain from rat methyl-CpG-binding protein 2 (Nan et al., 1997)
   6602..6826    +  polyA_signal   bGH poly(A) signal: bovine growth hormone polyadenylation signal
   6830..6851    +  promoter       SV40 promoter (fragment): SV40 enhancer and early promoter
   7150..7180    +  rep_origin     M13 ori (fragment): M13 bacteriophage origin of replication; arrow indicates direction of (+) strand synthesis
   7181..7231    -  misc_feature   bom (fragment): basis of mobility region from pBR322
   7258..7362    +  promoter       AmpR promoter: bla
   7363..8223    +  CDS            AmpR: β-lactamase; bla; confers resistance to ampicillin, carbenicillin, and related antibiotics
   8394..8982    +  rep_origin     ori: high-copy-number ColE1/pMB1/pBR322/pUC origin of replication
   9545..9600    -  polyA_signal   β-globin poly(A) signal: rabbit β-globin polyadenylation signal (Gil and Proudfoot, 1987)
   9671..9751    -  CDS            HBB (fragment): HBB_PONPY - Experimental evidence at transcript level: Swiss-Prot protein existence level 2. Involved in oxygen transport from the lung to the various peripheral tissues. From Pongo pygmaeus (Bornean orangutan).
   9765..10364   -  CDS            PuroR: puromycin N-acetyltransferase; pac from Streptomyces alboniger; confers resistance to puromycin
  10998..11238   +  promoter       U6 promoter: RNA polymerase III promoter for human U6 snRNA
  11268..11343   +  misc_RNA       gRNA scaffold: guide RNA scaffold for the Streptococcus pyogenes CRISPR/Cas9 system
