[The description below was written by a language model from this plasmid's Addgene catalogue record and pLannotate feature annotations shown in this document.]
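Description:
pSBbi-Pur-dCas9-KRAB-MeCP2_hU6-A10 is an 11.3 kb mammalian CRISPR interference plasmid built on the pSBbi-Pur-dCas9-KRAB-MeCP2_hU6-SapI backbone. The associated publication describes the series as transposon vectors, and the pSBbi name suggests the Sleeping Beauty bidirectional family. The automated feature table does not annotate any transposon inverted repeats, however, so their positions cannot be confirmed from this record. In bacteria the plasmid is maintained through a high-copy ColE1/pUC-type origin and selected with ampicillin via the β-lactamase gene. Short fragments annotated as M13 ori, bom and SV40 promoter appear to be backbone remnants.

The main payload is a constitutive repressor cassette. The human EF-1α promoter drives a nuclease-dead Streptococcus pyogenes Cas9 (annotated as the D10A/D839A/H840A/N863A mutant). This is followed in the same orientation by a KRAB-type domain (matched as a KRBOX4 fragment) and the MeCP2 transcriptional repression domain, and the unit ends with a bGH polyadenylation signal. Together these form the dCas9-KRAB-MeCP2 fusion, which binds DNA at a guide-specified site and silences nearby transcription without cutting.

On the opposite strand, a puromycin N-acetyltransferase gene with a rabbit β-globin poly(A) signal allows selection of mammalian cells. Its promoter is not annotated in the feature table.

A human U6 RNA polymerase III promoter expresses a guide RNA made of a spacer targeting mouse Adam10 joined to the S. pyogenes gRNA scaffold. The spacer was inserted through SapI sites that were destroyed during cloning. The construct is intended for constitutive knockdown of Adam10 in puromycin-selected mouse cells.
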