Addgene plasmid #196079: pSBbi-Pur-dCas9-KRAB-MeCP2_hU6-A10
Purpose: Constitutive CRISPRi vector conferring puromycin resistance, expressing gRNA targeting mouse Adam10.
Depositing lab: Joanna Bereta. Depositing organization: Jagiellonian University. Publication: Construction of a Set of Novel Transposon Vectors for Efficient Silencing of Protein and lncRNA Genes via CRISPR Interference. Czarnek M, Kochan J, Wawro M, Myrczek R, Bereta J. Mol Biotechnol. 2023 Jan 28. doi: 10.1007/s12033-023-00675-5. PubMed 36707469.
Backbone
  Vector backbone: pSBbi-Pur-dCas9-KRAB-MeCP2_hU6-SapI
  Backbone size w/o insert (bp): 11341
  Total vector size (bp): 11344
  Vector type: Mammalian Expression, CRISPR
  Selectable markers: Puromycin
Growth in bacteria
  Bacterial resistance: Ampicillin, 100 μg/mL
  Growth temperature: 37°C
  Growth strain: DH5alpha
  Copy number: High Copy
Gene/Insert
  Gene/Insert name: gRNA targeting Adam10
  Species: Synthetic
  Mutation: Cloned using SapI sites - destroyed after insertion
  Cloning method: Restriction Enzyme; 5′ cloning site SapI (destroyed during cloning); 3′ cloning site SapI (destroyed during cloning)
  Sequencing primers: 5′ GACTATCATATGCTTACCGT
Terms and licenses: Academic/Nonprofit Terms; Industry Terms: Not Available to Industry
How to cite: pSBbi-Pur-dCas9-KRAB-MeCP2_hU6-A10 was a gift from Joanna Bereta (Addgene plasmid # 196079 ; http://n2t.net/addgene:196079 ; RRID:Addgene_196079)
